>Addgene plasmid #21165 | pOTF3-AK (clone3) | depositor full sequence | sequence record 9809 | Author sequence
CTG
[124 nt withheld, positions 4-127]
C
[91 nt withheld, positions 129-219]
A
[49 nt withheld, positions 221-269]
CCTTTGACGTTGGAGTCCACGTTCTTT
[37 nt withheld, positions 297-333]
ACCCTATCTCGGTCTATTCTTTTGATTTATAAGGGATTTTGCCGATTTCGGCCTATTGGTTAAAAAATGA
GCTGATTTAACAAAAATTTAACGCGAATTTTAACAAAATATTAACGCTTACAATTTCCATTCGCCATTCA
GGCTGCGCAACTGTTGGGAAGGGCGATCGGTGCGGGCCTCTTCGCTATTACGCCAGCTGGCGAAAGGGGG
ATGTGCTGCAAGGCGATTAAGTTGGGTAACGCCAGGGTTTTCCCAGTCACGACGTTGTAAAACGACGGCC
AGTGAGCGCGCGTAATACGACTCACTATAGGGCGAATTGGGTACCGGGCCCCCCCTCGAGGTCGACCCAG
AATATCTGTAGTCAGAGCACCTATCAGTTGCAAAAGCCATGCCTGCAACCGATGGAAAATGTAAGAGGGA
GTTCTTAAGGTTCTTGGTGGCATCACCCAAGGCATTCTGGGAAAACCTAGGGCCTGGCCCCAAAACTTCC
CTACTCTGTGGCTAGTCCTGCTGCCAACAAAATCGTAGCGACCTGGCTTTTCACAGCTTTGCTTTTATTT
CCAAGTCAAGGACAAGCCGCTTCATTCACTCCTGGGCATTTACTCTTCTTGTGGGTCTGTGATATTCCTT
GCTTTCCAGGGAGAATGTGCTTGGCAAGGTCTGGAGAACTAATTCAGAATCTTAGGGGAAGGGGAGAGAT
GGAAATACAAACCTGCTTACTGGAAAGGTGCAAATATATGGGTTGAGCTGGAGGTAGGAATACAGGTAAT
TAAGGTTTCTAGTTTAAGGGAAAACAGATCTATTGCCATTTAAATAAGGTAACTGGGATTTGGTTAAGTT
CACAAAGATAGCAGAAGATTTATTTACAGGCTTCACCTGTACTGTCAGGGCAAGAGAAAGCCTGGTAAAC
CAGCTACAGCAGTTTACCAGTGTGATGGCTGTGACACAGCTCCACTCCACGGGTGGACACAGCAGAGGGC
AACTGGGCTGGCCTGGTTCAGTGTGAATCAAACCGCTTAACCCACACATGGTACATGTGATTTTCTTTTG
TGAGCCTTACACCAAGCCAAACTATTGTCAAAGCATCATTTCTATAGAAATAAAGCCTTATCTTGACCTG
TTCTATTAAAACCTGCCACATCCGCCCTTTCCTACCTAGATTTAATGAGCCCAAGTTTTTTTACATGGAA
GAAATGACTCTGGGGCAAAGACCCCTAATGAACTAGTGGCAGAGCCAGGAATAAAACTTGAGTAACTAAT
GAGTCACTTATGGGCAGAGTATGCAAAAACCTTAAGTGGAAACCAAATAGACCCTGGTATCAAGAAAGCA
CAAAGTATTAATAGAAGTTTCTGGTTGGGGTGATCTAGGTTCAACAGAAATAAGATGATTTCTAAGTATA
AAGCCATTTAAGAATTCCAGAGTAGGGTGGGAAAGCAAAAAGCCAGCTCTGAACAGGTAACAGCTACATG
GTGACTGAGTCTATGGGCAAAAGTTCTTGCATCACAGGCTTTTGGGAACTAGCCTATCACAGGGCCCTGT
ACAAATAAACTTGGCTGCAATCCCAGCTCTCCCTCTGATGTTGTGTGACCTTAAGGAGTGTAAATGGCAC
CTTAGTTTCAGGGTCACTTGGGTATGAGCATTGGATATTCCCATCCCCACCTCAGTAACTGAAGGACAAA
CCAAGATAAGTGTGTCTATCTACTGTGTCCCAAGCTTCTTTATTTAAGAAAAAAGTGATACATGATGTGG
GATTAAAATCAAGAGCATCATTGAACTTCACCTTCCCTCCAACCAGTTGCCCCAAACTCCCCTGCCCCCA
CCCTTTGTGTTCCCAATTCCTTCCTTAGTGAATGAAGAACTTAATCCCAAAAACCCTGGCACAAACTCCA
GGTTTTCTTTCCCTAGCTCCTCCCCTCCCCCTGTCCCCCATTCCTAGAAGGGCAGGCACCCTCGACGGTA
TCGATAAGCTTGATATCGAATTCNNNNNNNNNNATAACTTCGTATAGCATACATTATACGAAGTTATGCA
GTGAAAAAAATGCTTTATTTGTGAAATTTGTGATGCTATTGCTTTATTTGTAACCATATAACTTCGTATA
GCATACATTATACGAAGTTATACGCGTTCAGAAGAACTCGTCAAGAAGGCGATAGAAGGCGATGCGCTGC
GAATCGGGAGCGGCGATACCGTAAAGCACGAGGAAGCGGTCAGCCCATTCGCCGCCAAGCTCTTCAGCAA
TATCACGGGTAGCCAACGCTATGTCCTGATAGCGGTCCGCCACACCCAGCCGGCCACAGTCGATGAATCC
AGAAAAGCGGCCATTTTCCACCATGATATTCGGCAAGCAGGCATCGCCATGGGTCACGACGAGATCATCG
CCGTCGGGCATGCGCGCCTTGAGCCTGGCGAACAGTTCGGCTGGCGCGAGCCCCTGATGCTCTTCGTCCA
GATCATCCTGATCGACAAGACCGGCTTCCATCCGAGTACGTGCTCGCTCGATGCGATGTTTCGCTTGGTG
GTCGAATGGGCAGGTAGCCGGATCAAGCGTATGCAGCCGCCGCATTGCATCAGCCATGATGGATACTTTC
TCGGCAGGAGCAAGGTGAGATGACAGGAGATCCTGCCCCGGCACTTCGCCCAATAGCAGCCAGTCCCTTC
CCGCTTCAGTGACAACGTCGAGCACAGCTGCGCAAGGAACGCCCGTCGTGGCCAGCCACGATAGCCGCGC
TGCCTCGTCCTGCAGTTCATTCAGGGCACCGGACAGGTCGGTCTTGACAAAAAGAACCGGGCGCCCCTGC
GCTGACAGCCGGAACACGGCGGCATCAGAGCAGCCGATTGTCTGTTGTGCCCAGTCATAGCCGAATAGCC
TCTCCACCCAAGCGGCCGGAGAACCTGCGTGCAATCCATCTTGTTCAATGGCCGATCCCATATTGGCTGC
AGGAATTATCCCGGGTTGTGGCAAGCTTATCATCGTGTTTTTCAAAGGAAAACCACGTCCCCGTGGTTCG
GGGGGCCTAGACGTTTTTTTAACCTCGACTAAACACATGTAAAGCATGTGCACCGAGGCCCCAGATCAGA
TCCCATACAATGGGGTACCTTCTGGGCATCCTTCAGCCCCTTGTTGAATACGCTTGAGGAGAGCCATTTG
ACTCTTTCCACAACTATCCAACTCACAACGTGGCACTGGGGTTGTGCCGCCTTTGCAGGTGTATCTTATA
CACGTGGCTTTTGGCCGCAGAGGCACCTGTCGCCAGGTGGGGGGTTCCGCTGCCTGCAAAGGGTCGCTAC
AGACGTTGTTTGTCTTCAAGAAGCTTCCAGAGGAACTGCTTCCTTCACGACATTCAACAGACCTTGCATT
CCTTTGGCGAGAGGGGAAAGACCCCTAGGAATGCTCGTCAAGAAGACAGGGCCAGGTTTCCGGGCCCTCA
CATTGCCAAAAGCTTGTACAGCTCGTCCATGCCGAGAGTGATCCCGGCGGCGGTCACGAACTCCAGCAGG
ACCATGTGATCGCGCTTCTCGTTGGGGTCTTTGCTCAGGGCGGACTGGTAGCTCAGGTAGTGGTTGTCGG
GCAGCAGCACGGGGCCGTCGCCGATGGGGGTGTTCTGCTGGTAGTGGTCGGCGAGCTGCACGCTGCCGTC
CTCGATGTTGTGGCGGATCTTGAAGTTCACCTTGATGCCGTTCTTCTGCTTGTCGGCCATGATATAGACG
TTGTGGCTGTTGTAGTTGTACTCCAGCTTGTGCCCCAGGATGTTGCCGTCCTCCTTGAAGTCGATGCCCT
TCAGCTCGATGCGGTTCACCAGGGTGTCGCCCTCGAACTTCACCTCGGCGCGGGTCTTGTAGTTGCCGTC
GTCCTTGAAGAAGATGGTGCGCTCCTGGACGTAGCCTTCGGGCATGGCGGACTTGAAGAAGTCGTGCTGC
TTCATGTGGTCGGGGTAGCGGGCGAAGCACTGCAGGCCGTAGCCGAAGGTGGTCACGAGGGTGGGCCAGG
GCACGGGCAGCTTGCCGGTGGTGCAGATGAACTTCAGGGTCAGCTTGCCGTAGGTGGCATCGCCCTCGCC
CTCGCCGGACACGCTGAACTTGTGGCCGTTTACGTCGCCGTCCAGCTCGACCAGGATGGGCACCACCCCG
GTGAACAGCTCCTCGCCCTTGCTCACCATGGTGGCGACCGGTGGATCCCGGGTTGTGGCAAGCTTATCAT
CGTGTTTTTCAAAGGAAAACCACGTCCCCGTGGTTCGGGGGGCCTAGACGTTTTTTTAACCTCGACTAAA
CACATGTAAAGCATGTGCACCGAGGCCCCAGATCAGATCCCATACAATGGGGTACCTTCTGGGCATCCTT
CAGCCCCTTGTTGAATACGCTTGAGGAGAGCCATTTGACTCTTTCCACAACTATCCAACTCACAACGTGG
CACTGGGGTTGTGCCGCCTTTGCAGGTGTATCTTATACACGTGGCTTTTGGCCGCAGAGGCACCTGTCGC
CAGGTGGGGGGTTCCGCTGCCTGCAAAGGGTCGCTACAGACGTTGTTTGTCTTCAAGAAGCTTCCAGAGG
AACTGCTTCCTTCACGACATTCAACAGACCTTGCATTCCTTTGGCGAGAGGGGAAAGACCCCTAGGAATG
CTCGTCAAGAAGACAGGGCCAGGTTTCCGGGCCCTCACATTGCCAAAAGACGGCAATATGGTGGAAAATC
ACATATAGACAAACGCACACCGGCCTTATTCCAAGCGGCTTCGGCCAGTAACGTTAGGGGGGGGGGAGGG
AGAGGTTAATTAAGCAGTGAAAAAAATGCTTTATTTGTGAAATTTGTGATGCTATTGCTTTATTTGTAAC
CATNNNNNNNNNNGGATCCACTAGTTCTAGAGCGGCCGCTCAGTTTGAATGCATGGGAGAGCCCAGAGTG
GTGACAGAGACAGGGGGAAAGGCTTCCCCCTCAGGGAAAGGGACCGAGGAGTACAGTGCAGTGAAGTGAG
GGCTCCCATAGCCTGGGGTACCAAAATGGGGCCCTGGGGCCAGAGGAAAGGACACTGGTCCCCCTGAGAA
AGGAGACCCAGCAGCCTCAAAATCCTCTCGTTGTGCATAGTCGCTGCTTGATCGCTTGCCCTTCTGGCGC
CGGTTACAGAACCACACTCGGACCACCTGCCAGTGAATGACAGAAAGGAGAATGACATTAGACAATGAGC
TGAGAGACGGGCCTGACTCTGCTTGGACATTCTATCCAAAGCCAACAGCCCTAGAGCAGTTAGAGGAGGA
CATTAGAGAATGAGCTGAGACAGGCCTGACTGCTTGGACATTCTGTCCAAAGCCAACAGCCCTAGAGCAG
TTGGAGGAGCCAGAGCTAGGGAAAGCGAGGTGGTGACAGGGGAAAGAGATGGAGCCCGCAGAGAGACATG
GCACTCACATCCTTCTCGAGCCCAAGCTGCTGGGCGATGTGGCTGATCTGCTGCAGTGTGGGTTTCGGGC
ACTGCAGGAACAAATTCTCCAGGTTGCCTCTCACTCGGTTCTCGATACTGGTTCGCTTTCTCTTTCGGGC
CTGCACGAGGGTTTCTGCTTTGCATATCTGTGCAGGTGGGAAGGGGGTGACAAGGGCAAGCTTTGGACTT
GCTGAGTAACAGCATCACAGGGGTCTGTGACTAGATGTGTCAGCAGAGCCAGGTGGTGGTGTGAAAAGGC
AGGATCCTGGAAGGGTTGGCTCTGGACCTTATCCCAGCAGAACTGAGGAATTTCACTCCATCCCACTGAG
AACCACTGCACCAAAGACGGAGAGCTACGAGCCAGTGATGGAAGCAATGGAAATTAGGCCAAGAAAGGGA
AGGTCCCCGGGTATCCCCCTCCCACCCTTACCTCCTGAAGATTTTCATTGTTGTCAGCTTCCTCCACCCA
CTTCTGCAGCAAGGGCCGCAGCTTACACATGTTCTTGAAGCTAAGCTGCAGAGCCTCAAAGCGGCAGATG
GTCGTTTGGCTGAATACCTTCCCTGGGGGAGGCCAGTCAAAAGAGAAGCAAAATGAGGGAGCACGCAGGG
CCCTTGTGACCCTGAGATCCAAGCTTACCACCTCTTCCCAGAGGGAGCTCAAAGCCCAAGCATCTTCTCC
CTCTCCCTACTCCTCTTCATGGGTGAGGGTAGAGTCTGCCCCTGCCCCTCCCCACTAGGTTCAGGGATAC
TCCTTAGAGGGGAGATGCGGTCAGAATCTGCAGAGGGGAACCCACCAAATAGAACCCCCAGGGTGAGCCC
CACATCGGCCTGTGTATATCCCAGGGTGATCCTCTTCTGCTTCAGGAGCTTGGCAAATTGCTCGAGTTCT
TTCTGCAGAGCTTTGATGTCCTGGGACTGGATTTTAAAAGGCAGAAGACTTGTAAGAACATAAACACACC
AGTTATCAATCTCCCCTTTCCATTCGGGATTCAAGAACCTACGTGATAACTTCGTATAGCATACATTATA
CGAAGTTATTGGCCCCAAGGAATAGTCTGTAGAAGTGCATCTGCCTTCCAAGCTGCCCACCTAACTTCTA
GAAATAACCTACCCACAAATGTCATTCACCCATTCCCTGTTCACTGACTCATGCATGTAACAAAGGACTA
CTCTTCCCCCAGAAACTGGCACATCCAAGGGATGCAGAGCATCGTGAAAGGACAGAAAGAGAGACCCTGG
CCTCGAGGAGAACACCTGTCAGGTTATGAAGGTTAGAAGTTCTTTGCTGGGCGCGGTGGCTCATGCCTAT
AATTCCAGCACTTTGGGAGGCCGAGGTGGGCAGATCACGAGGTCAGGAGTTCAAGACCAGCATGGCCAAC
ATGGTGAAACCCCGTCTCTACTAAAAACACAAAAATTAGCTGGGCACGGTGGCACGCACCTGTAATCCCA
GCTACTCAGGAGGCTGAGGCAGGAGAATCACTTGAACCCGGGAGGCGGAGGTTGCAGTGAGCTGAGATCA
CGCCACTGCACTCCAGCCTGGGTGACAGAGCAAGACTCTGTCTCAAAGAAAAAAAAAAAGAAGATAGTTC
ATTTAATACCTGCAAAATTCTCTCACTCAAGTATCACCCCCAGTTTAAGGATGTTTTGAGATTAGAGAAA
TAGATAAGCTGCTAAGTTCTGGGTTAATTAAAAAGGAAGAGCATCATGTCTCAGAAGCTAAATTCAGTAT
ATACTCTCCCCAGCTTGCTTTGAGGGTCCCACAAACTATAACATGGCATGCATACACACAAACACAGCAA
AAAAGTAACAGGTGTCATAAGAATGGATAAAGTGCTTTGTGTGTACTTACTCCTCATTTTTTAAATTGAT
TATCCCTCATCTTTACTGTATCTTTTTCACTATAGAGGCATCCTAATTGATTTTTAAATTCAAGAGATTT
ATCGAGCACCTTCTATAAGCCAGCGGCTATACAAAGTGGACAAAGAGCCCTGACATCCAGCATGACAGAA
GTGCTATTCGGCACTTGTTCTTCAAGTTGCCCACTTGGATCTCTTCCAAGTGCACTTTCCTTTTTTCCCT
GCCCTATAACTTTTTAATAATAAACTTCCACTCCTGCTCTGAAAAATAAAAAAGTAAATAAAATAAAAAA
TGGCCAGGCACAGTGGCTCATGTCTGTAAATCCTAGCACTTTGGGAGGCCAAGGTGGGCAGACTGCTTGA
GCCCAAGAGTTAGAAAGCAGCCTGGGTAACATAGTGAGACCCGTGCCGCCCCTTCTCCCACCCCTGCTGC
CTCTATTTAAAAAATATATATATATTATGGAAAAAAGCAAAGCAGTCCGGGCGCAGTGGTCATGCCTGTA
ATCCCTTCACTTTGGGAGGCCAAGGTGGGTAGATCACTTGAGGTCAGGAGTTCAAGACTAGCCTGGTCAA
CATAGTGAGACTCTGTCTCTACTAAAAATACAAAAATTAGCTGGGCATCATGGCGCTCCCCTATAATCCC
AGCTACTCAGGAGGCTGGGGCAGGAGAATTGCTTGAACCTAGGAGGTGGAGTTTGCAGTGAGCCAAGATC
GCACCACTGCACTCCAGCCTGAGGGACAGAGTGAGACTCCATCTCAAAAATTAAAAAAAAAATAAAGCAG
TCTATAGGAGTAGGGTAAAGGAGGGAAGGAGATTATGGAGGAGGGTGACACTTTTAAAGACAGAGAAGGT
GATTGTTTGAGCAAAGGACAAGAGTCTAATGTGGCAAGGCCCTGAAGTGGGCCTTCCAGAGCCCAAAGCT
GGTCTGGTGGCTAGGTAGATCCTGTTGCAGACATAGTGACTTTGTTTTAGTCCAAGTGAAATGATCTCTC
ACCCTTTTTCTCCCCCCCCAAGACGGAATCTCGTTCTATCGCCCAGGCTGGAGTGCTGTGGCGTGATCTT
GGCTCACTGCAATCTCCGCCTTCTGGGTTCAAGCTATTCTGCCTCAGCCGCCTGAGTAGCTGGGACTACA
GGCACCCACCACCATGCCCGGCTAATTTTTGTATTTTTAGTAGATATGGGGTTTCACCATGTTGGCCAGG
CTGGTCAGGAGACCTCAAGTGATCTGTCCACCTTGGCTTCCCAAAGTGCTGGGATTACAGGTGTGAACCA
CCGCACCTAGCCTCACCTTTTTTTTTTTTTTTTGAGAGTTTCGCTTTTGTTGCCTAGGCTGGAGTGCACT
GGCGCGATCTCGGCTCACCGCAACCTACATCTCCCAGGTTCAAGCGATTCTCCTGCCTCAGCTTCCTGAG
TAGCTGAGATTACAGGCATGCGTCACCACGCCCAGCTAATTTTGTATTTTTAGTAGAGATGGGGTTTCGC
CATGTTGGTCAGGCTGGACTCGAACTCCCAACCTCAGGTGATTCGCCTGCCTCGGCCTCCCAAAGTGCCT
GGCCACACCTTTTAAAACACTGACTCTAGTTGACGTGTTGGCCACAGACAGTAGGGAGGAAGCAGTATAA
TTTGAGAAGCTACTGCGGTAATCCCAGCAGAGATGATGGTGGCTGAGGCCAGGGTTAGGTTGTGATTGAT
TCAGGATGTTTCTTAAGGATAGGATGTAGGACGTGAAAGAAACTGAGGATGACTGGGTTTGGCCTTGAGC
AACTGGGTGATCAGGGTGGAGCAGTTCAGGGAGCCATCACAAGAGACAGAAAACGCGGTAGTCATCTGGT
GTCTAAATGGCATTTAAGCCTTGAGGGTGGGTGAGAGGAAGGAAGGGTAGATAGAGCAGAGGTTGAAGGA
CTGAGCCCTGGGGCATGCCATATGAGGCTGCCGGCGGACAGAGGTGCACAGCTAGTGAGAAAAAAACAAG
GCCTTTTTGTAGTCCTGAAGCCTCAAGGAAGTGTTTCAATGGTGCTTGATCATATCAATTTCAAATAGGC
TGTTTTCATCCCCAACTTCTGCTCAGCCAATAACTCAAACTGATAAATGCCCTCTGCTATCCTGGATTTT
CCAAATTCTGTTTTGGGGTTTTGGAATAAACACTGGTCCAAATCCTCGCTTCATCATTTAGCAGTTAAAA
CCCGTTAAATAGGATAATAATACCTCCCCCTAGGAGATTTTGTGCTGGTTAATGAGATAATGATGTATAA
ACGGAGCACACAGCCAGGCACTTAGGAAGTGGACCACAATTGCCAGCCATTATCATTCAAGGCTCAGCAG
TGACCTCCTGCGAAGAGGTTGGGGCTTCTCGGTCACTCCAGAAACCAGTCACACCTTTCTGTGAGGTCTC
AAGGCTTAGTATTTAATCTCTAATTGCTTACACTTGTCGCCTTGGAGGACTGGAAGATACATCTTTAATA
GTCCTCAGCAGGGCTGGATGCCTTCAATCCCGCAGCAGCTCTATATTTGCAAATGGCCTGGAGAAATCTC
TCACCATTTTTCTTGTTTACAACTTTGGAACTGAGGCTGAAGTCAATCAAAATCCAGCTTTCTACAAGGG
GTGCCAGGGTGTGCACCTTAACACAGTGGCCAGTCATTGGCCTGAGGCAGAGATCCGGGGAAGACAAGCC
CTATACTTGACTGGAGGTAAACCCAGCTCACAACGCGCACACACACAGCCCAAACAGGAGATCCTATCAG
AAACGAGTCACACCCTAGACTTTCAGGAACAATAATCCTGGAATGAGCACTGTTTTTACCCTCAGGCTAT
GCTTAACCCTAAGGCCAAAATCTTGGGTCTGATAAGGGTCAAATTTTCAAGCAGGACTAAGGGTGGGAAA
AGGGGCTCAAACCAACCCCAAGCTGGGTCTGGTGCTGGGCCAGTAATGAATGACCAGACCCTGGGCAGGC
CTAGGAGATGTGAGAGACCCTGACAAGGGCTGGGCCAGACAGAGCAAAGGCCAGCCTGGGCCAGCTTCCG
ACTCTCCCAGGCCGCTCTGCCCTCACCTGCAGTTGTCTCTTCGAAATCCAGCTTCCAGTTCCCACCTGGC
CCCTGCCTGCCAGGGCTGCCTGCAGTTGATACACACCCCTCCCTGGCCAGGGCAGCTGACCCTGCCTGCT
CCTCTCCTGGGTGCCAGGTCTGGGCAGCTGCAGGTGACCACTTCCCCATCAGGCTGCCCTGTCATGACCA
CCTCCCCACACCCCAACCCCGTCGAAGCTCACTTGCCTCCTCCGGGTTTTGCTCCAGCTTCTCCTTCTCC
AGCTTCACGGCACCAGGGGTGACGGTGCAGGGCTCCGGGGAGGCCCCATCGGAGTTGCTCTCCACCCCGA
CTCCTGCTTCACCCTCAGGCTGAGAGGTCTCCAAGCCGCCTTGGGGCACTAGCCCCACTCCAACCTGGGG
CCCACAGTACGCCATCCCCCCACAGAACTCATACGGCGGGGGGCATGGGGGAATCCCCCACACCTCAGAG
CCTGGCCCAACCCCCGGCCCGATTCCTGGCCCTCCAGGAGGGCCTTGGAAGCTTAGCCAGGTCCGAGGAT
CAACCCAGCCCGGCTCCGGCCCCCCTGGCCCATCACCTCCACCACCTGGAGGGGGCGAGAAGGCGAAATC
TGAAGCCAGGTGTCCCGCCATGGGGAAGGAAGGCGCCCCAAGCCGGGGGCCTGGTGAAATGAGGGCTTGC
GAAGGGACTACTCAACCCCTCTCTCCCTCCCCAGTCCCACCCACTAGCCTTGACCTCTGGCCCCGCCCCC
TGGATGGGTGGAGGAGAGGGAGGTGGGGGGAGAAACTGAGGCGAAGGATGTTTGCCTAATGGTGGTGGCA
ATGGTGTCTGTGGAAGGGGAAAACCGGGAGACACAACTGGCGCCCCTCCAGGACCTCAGTGCAGGTCCCC
CACAGAAACTTTTTTTATTTTTATTTTTTAAGACAGGGTCTCACTTTGTTGCCCAGACTGGAGTGCAGTG
GAGTACAATGATGGCTCAATGTAGCCTCGATCTACTGGGCCAAAGCAATCCTTCTGCTCCAGCCTCCTAA
GTGGCTGGGACTACAGGCTTGGACCACTGTGCCCTGTTAGTTTTTTTATTTTTAGTAGAGATGGGGCCTT
GCTATGTTACCCAGGCTGGTCTTGAATTCCTGTCCTCAAGAAATCCTCCCGCCTCTGCCGCCCAGTGTCA
TGATTAAAGGCGTGAGCCACCACACCCAACTTTCAACTCCCAACCCGCTCCCTGGCACTCTCTCAGGCTC
TGCACATCCCAGCTGTCTGGAATCACTCCCACACCTCCATGTTCTTCAGGAACCCAGGTGCTTGACCCCC
TCTCCACAGACCTCTGGCACTGTGCCTTCAGGGGCCAGTCACCCTCTCAGCTCCTCAAATTTATTGAATG
TGTGTGTGGCGCTATCCCTCAATGCATCAACAGCCATAAGCACAATGGCCAGCTGCTCCCTTATGCCTTC
CCCCGATCCATCCAGAATCCTAGGCATTCCCATCCCGATACTGGCCAAATCCAGCCACCCCGCAGCCTGG
GTGCCTGGCACCATCTGCCCAGCCTGCCAAATTTCACCCCATCTTCAAGAGTAGACTGCCAGACAAGGCC
TCCGTGCTATATCCCCCCACCCCCCATCCCCCCACCCCTCCGTCTTCCAGAATCAGACTCCAGACTCTCC
TCATCTAACAGACTAAGGGGTTGGCCCCTACTTCCCCTTCAAGGGACCAGACTTTGGACTGATTGGGCCT
CAGTTTCCCAACCTTTGCTGAAACAGAGTGATAAGACACCCGCTTTGGGCCCCCTCCACTATGGAACCTG
CACATCAGGTTCCTTGCTCCCCTCTCAACCAAAACTCAGACATCTAATACCACGGTAGGCCCCGTTCTCC
CTCCCCCACCTCCCTGGCCCAGGCCTCCAGCCCTAGGCCCTGGGTGGGGAAAACCAGGGGGTGGGGGGTG
TGGAGAAAAAATATCTGACTTCAGGTTCAAAGAAGCCTGGGAGGGACTGGGGGAAGGGGGCAGGACAATG
GCCTTGGCTGGACAATCCCGGTCCCCAGAGGGGGCAGCTCTAACCCTAAACAAGTGCTCAACCCTTGAAT
GGGCCTGGATGGCTCCCCTGGGGACTGCTTCCTGCTCCCCAACCCCCCAGTCCCAATCCCCTCACACAGA
ATCCCCTTCAGAGACGCTAAAAGGAGCTCCAGCAACCCCCCTCTGCAATCCCCTCAAAGACTGAGCCTCA
GACGGGCACCAAGGGCCCCCTACAGGGACCTAGGTATCTAGTTCCTCCTTCCTCTGGGGAACTCAGGCGT
CCAGCTTCATCGTGCATCCCTCCCCGAGCCCGGAAGATTGAGGGATGTGCTTTGTTTAGTGGGGCTGGCT
GGCAGAAAGACGCAGAGGAGGTGGCGAGTGATTTGTGGAGGGGTGCAGGAAGGCTGCCCTAAGCTCCCCT
TCAGGGTCTGTTTTTCTGGGCCTGGCCTGAGTATCCTGAGGCTCATGCTGCTGGTCTAGTGCTTGATTCT
GTTTGCAAGAGAATAGCCAACGGAATGCCTGTCTGTGAGGGATGATGTTTGTCTGTCTGCTCCCAAAACT
TGATCTCAGTGGAGGGCCTGGGGTAAGTCTGGGGGCTCCAGAGGGGGCTCTGGGCCAGGGCTCCCCACAG
CTTCGAAGGCCAGAAGGCCAGGTCTGGACTGGGCACGCTGACCTCTGTCGACTTAAGTAAGGCTTCTCAT
TGCAGGCTCCAGGCTCAGCCCTGCCTGGGCTTGTCTGCTGGGGTCAGTGGCTCTGTCTGCCTTCTAAGGG
GATGGGTGTCCCGTGGCCAGCTGTCTTCATCTTGGTGGCATCCGTGAGTCTTTTGAGACTTTTCCCCCAC
TCTTATGTTGCCTCTGTTCGTGTGCCCATCTCCTGTCTGTGTAGACTTTTTGAGCCTAATTGTATGCGTG
CATTTCAATACCTGCCACAGGTCTGCCGGAAGGTCTACAAGGCAGTGGGGTTGGAGCTGTGTTCACTTCT
CGGCCTTTAACTGCCCAAAAGGCAGGTAGATTATGGGGCCTGGTGGGGGTGGGAGGAACATGCTTCGGAA
CAGGAGGAGGCCCCTCCCCAGCCATCTCAATCCCCAGGACAGAACCATCACGGCACCTTTGTCATGCATC
TCTCTGCTGTCTGCCAAGAAGACGGCCTCTCAGAGGAGGGGGAGGGGCAGGCCTGGGATTTGGCTGGAAT
CTCCACACCAGTGTTTCTCAGCTTGCCATCCTCCAGGTTCCCCAAAAGCGCTCTTCCCAAGCCAGTCCAG
AGAGTCCCTGCTGCCCATTTTCCTAGTGGCTCCTAAAACACCTTCCCCAATTTCCCCACTCAACACCACC
CTCTTGTTTTTAGATTATAATTTGTACTGTAGGTGGTGTATTTCTGGCCTGGGCAAGAGGCCCATTCCCG
AGAGGGACGCAGACAAGGGGTGGGTGCCTGGGTCCCTGGCTGCCTTGTGGCTGGATATGAGCCCAGTCAG
GGGTCAGCCTCCTGCATGCCTAGACTCCTAGCCGGCCCCCTTCTGGGGTGCTCAGGGCTGATGGGAGGTT
GAGGCAGGCTTTCCTTCCTTCTCACTGTCCGCGGCCGCCACCGCGGTGGAGCTCCAGCTTTTGTTCCCTT
TAGTGAGGGTTAATTGCGCGCTTGGCGTAATCATGGTCATAGCTGTTTCCTGTGTGAAATTGTTATCCGC
TCACAATTCCACACAACATACGAGCCGGAAGCATAAAGTGTAAAGCCTGGGGTGCCTAATGAGTGAGCTA
ACTCACATTAATTGCGTTGCGCTCACTGCCCGCTTTCCAGTCGGGAAACCTGTCGTGCCAGCTGCATTAA
TGAATCGGCCAACGCGCGGGGAGAGGCGGTTTGCGTATTGGGCGCTCTTCCGCTTCCTCGCTCACTGACT
CGCTGCGCTCGGTCGTTCGGCTGCGGCGAGCGGTATCAGCTCACTCAAAGGCGGTAATACGGTTATCCAC
AGAATCAGGGGATAACGCAGGAAAGAACATGTGAGCAAAAGGCCAGCAAAAGGCCAGGAACCGTAAAAAG
GCCGCGTTGCTGGCGTTTTTCCATAGGCTCCGCCCCCCTGACGAGCATCACAAAAATCGACGCTCAAGTC
AGAGGTGGCGAAACCCGACAGGACTATAAAGATACCAGGCGTTTCCCCCTGGAAGCTCCCTCGTGCGCTC
TCCTGTTCCGACCCTGCCGCTTACCGGATACCTGTCCGCCTTTCTCCCTTCGGGAAGCGTGGCGCTTTCT
CATAGCTCACGCTGTAGGTATCTCAGTTCGGTGTAGGTCGTTCGCTCCAAGCTGGGCTGTGTGCACGAAC
CCCCCGTTCAGCCCGACCGCTGCGCCTTATCCGGTAACTATCGTCTTGAGTCCAACCCGGTAAGACACGA
CTTATCGCCACTGGCAGCAGCCACTGGTAACAGGATTAGCAGAGCGAGGTATGTAGGCGGTGCTACAGAG
TTCTTGAAGTGGTGGCCTAACTACGGCTACACTAGAAGGACAGTATTTGGTATCTGCGCTCTGCTGAAGC
CAGTTACCTTCGGAAAAAGAGTTGGTAGCTCTTGATCCGGCAAACAAACCACCGCTGGTAGCGGTGGTTT
TTTTGTTTGCAAGCAGCAGATTACGCGCAGAAAAAAAGGATCTCAAGAAGATCCTTTGATCTTTTCTACG
GGGTCTGACGCTCAGTGGAACGAAAACTCACGTTAAGGGATTTTGGTCATGAGATTATCAAAAAGGATCT
TCACCTAGATCCTTTTAAATTAAAAATGAAGTTTTAAATCAATCTAAAGTATATATGAGTAAACTTGGTC
TGACAGTTACCAATGCTTAATCAGTGAGGCACCTATCTCAGCGATCTGTCTATTTCGTTCATCCATAGTT
GCCTGACTCCCCGTCGTGTAGATAACTACGATACGGGAGGGCTTACCATCTGGCCCCAGTGCTGCAATGA
TACCGCGAGACCCACGCTCACCGGCTCCAGATTTATCAGCAATAAACCAGCCAGCCGGAAGGGCCGAGCG
CAGAAGTGGTCCTGCAACTTTATCCGCCTCCATCCAGTCTATTAATTGTTGCCGGGAAGCTAGAGTAAGT
AGTTCGCCAGTTAATAGTTTGCGCAACGTTGTTGCCATTGCTACAGGCATCGTGGTGTCACGCTCGTCGT
TTGGTATGGCTTCATTCAGCTCCGGTTCCCAACGATCAAGGCGAGTTACATGATCCCCCATGTTGTGCAA
AAAAGCGGTTAGCTCCTTCGGTCCTCCGATCGTTGTCAGAAGTAAGTTGGCCGCAGTGTTATCACTCATG
GTTATGGCAGCACTGCATAATTCTCTTACTGTCATGCCATCCGTAAGATGCTTTTCTGTGACTGGTGAGT
ACTCAACCAAGTCATTCTGAGAATAGTGTATGCGGCGACCGAGTTGCTCTTGCCCGGCGTCAATACGGGA
TAATACCGCGCCACATAGCAGAACTTTAAAAGTGCTCATCATTGGAAAACGTTCTTCGGGGCGAAAACTC
TCAAGGATCTTACCGCTGTTGAGATCCAGTTCGATGTAACCCACTCGTGCACCCAACTGATCTTCAGCAT
CTTTTACTTTCACCAGCGTTTCTGGGTGAGCAAAAACAGGAAGGCAAAATGCCGCAAAAAAGGGAATAAG
GGCGACACGGAAATGTTGAATACTCATACTCTTCCTTTTTCAATATTATTGAAGCATTTATCAGGGTTAT
TGTCTCATGAGCGGATACATATTTGAATGTATTTAGAAAAATAAACAAATAGGGGTTCCGCGCACATTTC
CCCGAAAAGTGCCAC
Features (pLannotate 1.2.2; 32 found; start..end, strand, type, name):
      4..432     +  rep_origin     f1 ori (sequence partly withheld): f1 bacteriophage origin of replication; arrow indicates direction of (+) strand synthesis
    463..618     -  CDS            lacZα (fragment): LacZα fragment of β-galactosidase; lacZ fragment
    626..644     +  promoter       T7 promoter: promoter for bacteriophage T7 RNA polymerase
    653..679     -  misc_feature   MCS (fragment): pBluescript multiple cloning site
   2285..2316    -  misc_feature   MCS (fragment): pBluescript multiple cloning site
   2327..2360    +  protein_bind   loxP: Cre-mediated recombination occurs in the 8-bp core sequence (GCATACAT). Cre recombinase
   2361..2420    -  polyA_signal   SV40 poly(A) signal (fragment): SV40 polyadenylation signal
   2421..2454    +  protein_bind   loxP: Cre-mediated recombination occurs in the 8-bp core sequence (GCATACAT). Cre recombinase
   2461..3264    -  CDS            NeoR/KanR: aminoglycoside phosphotransferase from Tn5; aph(3')-II (or nptII); confers resistance to neomycin, kanamycin, and G418 (Geneticin®)
   3300..3762    -  misc_feature   IRES: internal ribosome entry site (IRES) of the encephalomyocarditis virus (EMCV)
   3776..4492    -  CDS            EYFP: EYFP is a basic (constitutively fluorescent) green/yellow fluorescent protein published in 1996, derived from Aequorea victoria. It is reported to be a very rapidly-maturing weak dimer with high acid sensitivity.
   4527..4989    -  misc_feature   IRES: internal ribosome entry site (IRES) of the encephalomyocarditis virus (EMCV)
   5107..5166    -  polyA_signal   SV40 poly(A) signal (fragment): SV40 polyadenylation signal
   5177..5202    -  misc_feature   MCS (fragment): pBluescript multiple cloning site
   5206..6303    -  CDS            POU5F1: PO5F1_HUMAN - Also known as OCT3, OCT4, OTF3. Experimental evidence at protein level: Swiss-Prot protein existence level 1. Transcription factor that binds to the octamer motif (5'- ATTTGCAT-3'). Forms a trimeric complex with SOX2 or SOX15 on DNA and controls the expression of a number of genes involved in embryonic development such as YES1, FGF4, UTF1 and ZFP206. Critical for early embryogenesis and for embryonic stem cell pluripotency. From Homo sapiens (Human).
   6537..6662    -  CDS            POU5F1 (fragment): PO5F1_HUMAN - Also known as OCT3, OCT4, OTF3. Experimental evidence at protein level: Swiss-Prot protein existence level 1. Transcription factor that binds to the octamer motif (5'- ATTTGCAT-3'). Forms a trimeric complex with SOX2 or SOX15 on DNA and controls the expression of a number of genes involved in embryonic development such as YES1, FGF4, UTF1 and ZFP206. Critical for early embryogenesis and for embryonic stem cell pluripotency. From Homo sapiens (Human).
   6749..6782    +  protein_bind   loxP: Cre-mediated recombination occurs in the 8-bp core sequence (GCATACAT). Cre recombinase
   7091..7300    -  CDS            C9orf85 (fragment): CI085_HUMAN - Experimental evidence at protein level: Swiss-Prot protein existence level 1. From Homo sapiens (Human).
   8142..8354    -  CDS            C9orf85 (fragment): CI085_HUMAN - Experimental evidence at protein level: Swiss-Prot protein existence level 1. From Homo sapiens (Human).
   8581..8814    +  CDS            C9orf85 (fragment): CI085_HUMAN - Experimental evidence at protein level: Swiss-Prot protein existence level 1. From Homo sapiens (Human).
   8877..9203    +  CDS            GVQW1 (fragment): GVQW1_HUMAN - Also known as TIGD1L2. Experimental evidence at transcript level: Swiss-Prot protein existence level 2. From Homo sapiens (Human).
  10855..11274   -  CDS            POU5F1 (fragment): PO5F1_HUMAN - Also known as OCT3, OCT4, OTF3. Experimental evidence at protein level: Swiss-Prot protein existence level 1. Transcription factor that binds to the octamer motif (5'- ATTTGCAT-3'). Forms a trimeric complex with SOX2 or SOX15 on DNA and controls the expression of a number of genes involved in embryonic development such as YES1, FGF4, UTF1 and ZFP206. Critical for early embryogenesis and for embryonic stem cell pluripotency. From Homo sapiens (Human).
  11611..11781   +  CDS            C9orf85 (fragment): CI085_HUMAN - Experimental evidence at protein level: Swiss-Prot protein existence level 1. From Homo sapiens (Human).
  14224..14247   -  misc_feature   MCS (fragment): pBluescript multiple cloning site
  14260..14278   -  promoter       T3 promoter: promoter for bacteriophage T3 RNA polymerase
  14321..14343   -  protein_bind   lac operator (fragment): The lac repressor binds to the lac operator to inhibit transcription in E. coli. This inhibition can be relieved by adding lactose or isopropyl-β-D-thiogalactopyranoside (IPTG). lac repressor encoded by lacI
  14347..14377   -  promoter       lac promoter: promoter for the E. coli lac operon
  14392..14413   -  protein_bind   CAP binding site: CAP binding activates transcription in the presence of cAMP. E. coli catabolite activator protein
  14426..14518   -  CDS            lacI (fragment): lac repressor; lacI; The lac repressor binds to the lac operator to inhibit transcription in E. coli. This inhibition can be relieved by adding lactose or isopropyl-β-D-thiogalactopyranoside (IPTG).
  14701..15289   -  rep_origin     ori: high-copy-number ColE1/pMB1/pBR322/pUC origin of replication
  15460..16320   -  CDS            AmpR: β-lactamase; bla; confers resistance to ampicillin, carbenicillin, and related antibiotics
  16321..16425   -  promoter       AmpR promoter: bla
