[The description below was written by a language model from this plasmid's Addgene catalogue record and pLannotate feature annotations shown in this document.]
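Description:
pOTF3-AK (clone3) is a gene-targeting (homologous recombination) vector for the human POU5F1 (OCT4) locus, built on the pBluescript SK(-) backbone. It is propagated in E. coli through the pUC/ColE1-type origin with ampicillin selection (AmpR under its bla promoter). It also retains the usual pBluescript elements: f1 ori, lacZα remnants, the lac promoter/operator, and T7 and T3 promoters flanking the cloning region. Although this origin is normally high-copy, the record lists the plasmid as low copy. The insert of about 13.5 kb sits between SalI and NotI sites.

The payload consists of two stretches of human POU5F1 genomic DNA that serve as homology arms, recorded as about 1.6 kb and 9 kb. Between them lies a cassette of about 3.2 kb containing an EMCV IRES-EGFP, an IRES-NeoR and an SV40 polyadenylation sequence, inserted into the 3′ untranslated region of the fifth exon. The cassette has no promoter of its own. After correct targeting, the reporter and the G418 resistance gene are therefore translated from the endogenous POU5F1 transcript via the IRES elements, so fluorescence and drug resistance report OCT4 expression. The feature table agrees with this layout, showing POU5F1 coding segments followed by IRES, fluorescent protein, IRES and NeoR. The automated annotation labels the fluorescent protein EYFP, whereas the depositor describes it as EGFP. Hits to C9orf85 and GVQW1 within the long arm are probably spurious matches to genomic sequence.

Three loxP sites are annotated, two flanking a short SV40 poly(A) fragment next to NeoR and one within the genomic arm. This fits the Cre/Lox vector classification, but the record does not explain their intended use. The construct was made for homologous recombination in human embryonic stem cells, producing an OCT4 knock-in reporter line.
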