Addgene plasmid #21165: pOTF3-AK (clone3)
Depositing lab: James Thomson. Depositing organization: University of Wisconsin, Madison. Publication: Homologous recombination in human embryonic stem cells. Zwaka TP, Thomson JA. Nat Biotechnol. 2003 Mar . 21(3):319-21. 10.1038/nbt788 PubMed 12577066.
Backbone
  Vector backbone: pBluescript SK (-)
  Backbone manufacturer: Stratagene
  Backbone size w/o insert (bp): 2900
  Vector type: Cre/Lox ; homologous recombination
  Selectable markers: Neomycin (select with G418)
Growth in bacteria
  Bacterial resistance: Ampicillin, 100 μg/mL
  Growth temperature: 37°C
  Growth strain: DH5alpha
  Copy number: Low Copy
Gene/Insert
  Gene/Insert name: POUF5F1 (genomic DNA) (alt name: Oct4)
  Species: H. sapiens (human)
  Insert size (bp): 13500
  Mutation: NeoR, EGFP, and SV40 polyA are between the two genomic sequences (one section is 1604 bp and one is 9022).
  GenBank ID: AC006047
  Entrez Gene: POU5F1 (a.k.a. OCT3, OCT4, OCT4Borf1, OTF-3, OTF3, OTF4, Oct-3, Oct-4, Oct3/4)
  Cloning method: Restriction Enzyme; 5′ cloning site SalI (not destroyed); 3′ cloning site NotI (not destroyed)
  Sequencing primers: 5′ T7; 3′ pLac
Terms and licenses: Academic/Nonprofit Terms; Industry Terms: Not Available to Industry
Depositor comments: The gene-targeting vector was constructed by insertion of an IRES-EGFP, and IRES-Neo, and an SV40 polyadenylation sequenc (aprox 3.2kb) into the 3' untranslated region of the fifth exon of the human POU5F1 gene
How to cite: pOTF3-AK (clone3) was a gift from James Thomson (Addgene plasmid # 21165 ; http://n2t.net/addgene:21165 ; RRID:Addgene_21165)
