>Addgene plasmid #21165 | pOTF3-AK (clone3) | addgene partial sequence | sequence record 26739 | 21165 with T7
AGAATATCTTAGTCAGAGCACCTATCAGTTGCAAAAGCCATGCCTGCAACCGATGGAAAATGTAAGAGGG
AGTTCTTAAGGTTCTTGATGGCATCACCCAAGGCATTCTGGGAAAACCTAGGGCCTGGCCCCAAAACTTC
CCTACTCTGTGGCTAGTCCTGCTGCCAACAAAATCGTAGCGACCTGGCTTTTCACAGCTTTGCTTTTATT
TCCAAGTCAAGGACAAGCCGCTTCATTCACTCCTGGGCATTTACTCTTCTTGTGGGTCTGTGATATTCCT
TGCTTTCCAGGGAGAATGTGCTTGGCAAGGTCTGGAGAACTAATTCAGAATCTTAGGGGAAGGGGAGAGA
TGGAAATACAAACCTGCTTACTGGAAAGGTGCAAATATATGGGTTGAGCTGGAGGTAGGAATACAGGTAA
TTAAGGTTTCTGGTTTAAGGGAAAACAGATCTATTGCCATTTAAATAAGGTAACTGGGATTTGGTTAAGT
TCACAAAGTTAGCAGAAGATTTATTTACAGGCTTCACCTGTACTGTCAGGGCAAGAGAAAGCCTGGTAAA
CCAGCTACAGCAGTTTACCAGTGTGATGGCTGTGACACAGCTCCACTCCACGGGTGGACACAGCAGAGGG
CAACTGGGCTGGCCTGGTTCAGTGTGAATCAACCGCTTA
